Addgene plasmid #42721: TAL3258
Depositing lab: Keith Joung. Depositing organization: Massachusetts General Hospital. Publication: Targeted gene disruption in somatic zebrafish cells using engineered TALENs. Sander JD, Cade L, Khayter C, Reyon D, Peterson RT, Joung JK, Yeh JR. Nat Biotechnol. 2011 Aug 5;29(8):697-8. doi: 10.1038/nbt.1934. PubMed 21822241.
Backbone
  Vector backbone: JDS70
  Backbone manufacturer: Addgene plasmid #32285
  Backbone size w/o insert (bp): 6447
  Vector type: Mammalian Expression ; T7
Growth in bacteria
  Bacterial resistance: Ampicillin, 100 μg/mL
  Growth temperature: 37°C
  Growth strain: XL1 Blue
  Copy number: High Copy
Gene/Insert
  Gene/Insert name: ZebrafishCommunity-FoxP1b-left (alt name: FoxP1b)
  Species: D. rerio (zebrafish)
  Insert size (bp): 1640
  Promoter: CMV
  Tag / fusion protein: 3X Flag (N terminal on backbone); WT FOKI (C terminal on backbone)
  Cloning method: Restriction Enzyme; 5′ cloning site N/A (destroyed during cloning); 3′ cloning site N/A (destroyed during cloning)
  Sequencing primers: 5′ CMV-F; 3′ BGH-rev
Terms and licenses: Academic/Nonprofit Terms; Industry Terms: Not Available to Industry
Depositor comments: Target binding site: TCGGGGACAGAGGCGGCA It is strongly recommended that users perform a diagnostic digest to verify this plasmid prior to use. For example, a double digest of the plasmid with BamHI and KpnI should result in two bands at 2.3kb and 5.8kb.
How to cite: TAL3258 was a gift from Keith Joung (Addgene plasmid # 42721 ; http://n2t.net/addgene:42721 ; RRID:Addgene_42721)
