[The description below was written by a language model from this plasmid's Addgene catalogue record.]
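Description:
TAL3258 is a TALEN expression plasmid built on the JDS70 backbone, a roughly 6.4 kb vector classed as mammalian expression with a T7 promoter option. It is maintained in E. coli as a high-copy plasmid under ampicillin selection. The record includes no feature table, so the origin of replication and other backbone elements are not listed. The use of a BGH reverse sequencing primer suggests that a bovine growth hormone polyadenylation region lies downstream of the coding sequence.

The insert, about 1.6 kb, is an engineered TAL effector repeat array designated ZebrafishCommunity-FoxP1b-left. It forms the left half-site monomer of a nuclease pair aimed at the zebrafish FoxP1b gene. The array was cloned by restriction enzyme methods that destroyed the cloning sites. It sits in frame between backbone-encoded elements: an N-terminal 3X Flag tag and a C-terminal wild-type FokI nuclease domain. The resulting protein is a Flag-tagged TAL effector–FokI fusion that recognises a defined 18-nucleotide target sequence given in the depositor's comments.

FokI cleaves only as a dimer, so this construct is meant to be used with a matching right-hand TALEN that binds the opposite strand across a spacer. The pair then makes a double-strand break, and error-prone repair of that break can disrupt the gene. The CMV promoter drives expression in transfected cells, while the T7 designation indicates the plasmid can presumably also serve as a template for in vitro transcription of mRNA. This fits the associated publication on targeted gene disruption in somatic zebrafish cells. The depositor recommends confirming the plasmid's identity by diagnostic restriction digest before use.
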