>Addgene plasmid #42721 | TAL3258 | depositor partial sequence | sequence record 57841 | TAL3258 sequence 2430 bps
TCTAGAGCTAGCACCATGGACTACAAAGACCATGACGGTGATTATAAAGATCATGACATCGATTACAAGG
ATGACGATGACAAGATGGCCCCCAAGAAGAAGAGGAAGGTGGGCATTCACCGCGGGGTACCTATGGTGGA
CTTGAGGACACTCGGTTATTCGCAACAGCAACAGGAGAAAATCAAGCCTAAGGTCAGGAGCACCGTCGCG
CAACACCACGAGGCGCTTGTGGGGCATGGCTTCACTCATGCGCATATTGTCGCGCTTTCACAGCACCCTG
CGGCGCTTGGGACGGTGGCTGTCAAATACCAAGATATGATTGCGGCCCTGCCCGAAGCCACGCACGAGGC
AATTGTAGGGGTCGGTAAACAGTGGTCGGGAGCGCGAGCACTTGAGGCGCTGCTGACTGTGGCGGGTGAG
CTTAGGGGGCCTCCGCTCCAGCTCGACACCGGGCAGCTGCTGAAGATCGCGAAGAGAGGGGGAGTAACAG
CGGTAGAGGCAGTGCACGCCTGGCGCAATGCGCTCACCGGGGCCCCCTTGAACCTGACCCCAGACCAGGT
AGTCGCAATCGCGTCACATGACGGGGGAAAGCAAGCCCTGGAAACCGTGCAAAGGTTGTTGCCGGTCCTT
TGTCAAGACCACGGCCTTACACCGGAGCAAGTCGTGGCCATTGCAAATAATAACGGTGGCAAACAGGCTC
TTGAGACGGTTCAGAGACTTCTCCCAGTTCTCTGTCAAGCCCACGGGCTGACTCCCGATCAAGTTGTAGC
GATTGCGAATAACAATGGAGGGAAACAAGCATTGGAGACTGTCCAACGGCTCCTTCCCGTGTTGTGTCAA
GCCCACGGTTTGACGCCTGCACAAGTGGTCGCCATCGCCAACAACAACGGCGGTAAGCAGGCGCTGGAAA
CAGTACAGCGCCTGCTGCCTGTACTGTGCCAGGATCATGGACTGACCCCAGACCAGGTAGTCGCAATCGC
GAACAATAATGGGGGAAAGCAAGCCCTGGAAACCGTGCAAAGGTTGTTGCCGGTCCTTTGTCAAGACCAC
GGCCTTACACCGGAGCAAGTCGTGGCCATTGCAAGCAACATCGGTGGCAAACAGGCTCTTGAGACGGTTC
AGAGACTTCTCCCAGTTCTCTGTCAAGCCCACGGGCTGACTCCCGATCAAGTTGTAGCGATTGCGTCGCA
TGACGGAGGGAAACAAGCATTGGAGACTGTCCAACGGCTCCTTCCCGTGTTGTGTCAAGCCCACGGTTTG
ACGCCTGCACAAGTGGTCGCCATCGCCTCCAATATTGGCGGTAAGCAGGCGCTGGAAACAGTACAGCGCC
TGCTGCCTGTACTGTGCCAGGATCATGGACTGACCCCAGACCAGGTAGTCGCAATCGCGAACAATAATGG
GGGAAAGCAAGCCCTGGAAACCGTGCAAAGGTTGTTGCCGGTCCTTTGTCAAGACCACGGCCTTACACCG
GAGCAAGTCGTGGCCATTGCAAGCAACATCGGTGGCAAACAGGCTCTTGAGACGGTTCAGAGACTTCTCC
CAGTTCTCTGTCAAGCCCACGGGCTGACTCCCGATCAAGTTGTAGCGATTGCGAATAACAATGGAGGGAA
ACAAGCATTGGAGACTGTCCAACGGCTCCTTCCCGTGTTGTGTCAAGCCCACGGTTTGACGCCTGCACAA
GTGGTCGCCATCGCCAACAACAACGGCGGTAAGCAGGCGCTGGAAACAGTACAGCGCCTGCTGCCTGTAC
TGTGCCAGGATCATGGACTGACCCCAGACCAGGTAGTCGCAATCGCGTCACATGACGGGGGAAAGCAAGC
CCTGGAAACCGTGCAAAGGTTGTTGCCGGTCCTTTGTCAAGACCACGGCCTTACACCGGAGCAAGTCGTG
GCCATTGCAAATAATAACGGTGGCAAACAGGCTCTTGAGACGGTTCAGAGACTTCTCCCAGTTCTCTGTC
AAGCCCACGGGCTGACTCCCGATCAAGTTGTAGCGATTGCGAATAACAATGGAGGGAAACAAGCATTGGA
GACTGTCCAACGGCTCCTTCCCGTGTTGTGTCAAGCCCACGGTTTGACGCCTGCACAAGTGGTCGCCATC
GCCAGCCATGATGGCGGTAAGCAGGCGCTGGAAACAGTACAGCGCCTGCTGCCTGTACTGTGCCAGGATC
ATGGACTGACACCCGAACAGGTGGTCGCCATTGCTTCTAACATCGGAGGACGGCCAGCCTTGGAGTCCAT
CGTAGCCCAATTGTCCAGGCCCGATCCCGCGTTGGCTGCGTTAACGAATGACCATCTGGTGGCGTTGGCA
TGTCTTGGTGGACGACCCGCGCTCGATGCAGTCAAAAAGGGTCTGCCTCATGCTCCCGCATTGATCAAAA
GAACCAACCGGCGGATTCCCGAGAGAACTTCCCATCGAGTCGCGGGATCC
