>Addgene plasmid #42721 | TAL3258 | addgene partial sequence | sequence record 61019 | JDS-TALEN-F 5'-TAGGGGTCGGTAAACAGTGG-3'
GTGGCGGGTGAGCTTAGGGGGCCTCCGCTCCAGCTCGACACCGGGCAGCTGCTGAAGATCGCGAAGAGAG
GGGGAGTAACAGCGGTAGAGGCAGTGCACGCCTGGCGCAATGCGCTCACCGGGGCCCCCTTGAACCTGAC
CCCAGACCAGGTAGTCGCAATCGCGTCACATGACGGGGGAAAGCAAGCCCTGGAAACCGTGCAAAGGTTG
TTGCCGGTCCTTTGTCAAGACCACGGCCTTACACCGGAGCAAGTCGTGGCCATTGCAAATAATAACGGTG
GCAAACAGGCTCTTGAGACGGTTCAGAGACTTCTCCCAGTTCTCTGTCAAGCCCACGGGCTGACTCCCGA
TCAAGTTGTAGCGATTGCGAATAACAATGGAGGGAAACAAGCATTGGAGACTGTCCAACGGCTCCTTCCC
GTGTTGTGTCAAGCCCACGGTTTGACGCCTGCACAAGTGGTCGCCATCGCCAACAACAACGGCGGTAAGC
AGGCGCTGGAAACAGTACAGCGCCTGCTGCCTGTACTGTGCCAGGATCATGGACTGACCCCAGACCAGGT
AGTCGCAATCGCGAACAATAATGGGGGAAAGCAAGCCCTGGAAACCGTGCAAAGGTTGTTGCCGGTCCTT
TGTCAAGACCACGGCCTTACACCGGAGCAAGTCGTGGCCATTGCAAGCAACATCGGTGGCAAACAGGCTC
TTGAGACGGTTCAGAGACTTCTCCCAGTTCTCTGTCAAGCCCACGGGCTGACTCCCGATCAAGTTGTAGC
GATTGCGTCGCATGACGGAGGGAAACAAGCATTGGAGACTGTCCAACGGCTCCTTCCCGTGTTGTGTCAA
GCCCACGGTTTGACGCCTGCACAAGTGGTCGCCATCGCCTCCAATATTGGCGG
